Addgene plasmid #159741: Intron-Tagging-pX330-Cas9-Blast
Purpose: Expresses Cas9-2A-Blast and a sgRNA excising EGFP flanked by a splice acceptor and a splice donor from the Intron-Tagging-EGFP-Donor plasmid.
Depositing lab: Stefan Kubicek. Depositing organization: CeMM Research Center for Molecular Medicine. Publication: Pooled protein tagging, cellular imaging, and in situ sequencing for monitoring drug action in real time. Reicher A, Koren A, Kubicek S. Genome Res. 2020 Dec;30(12):1846-1855. doi: 10.1101/gr.261503.120. Epub 2020 Nov 17. PubMed 33203764.
Backbone
  Vector backbone: pU6-(BbsI)_CBh-Cas9-T2A-mCherry (Plasmid #64324)
  Backbone manufacturer: Ralf Kuehn lab
  Modifications to backbone: mCherry was replaced with a Blasticidin resistance (BSD) using Gibson Assembly.
  Vector type: Mammalian Expression, CRISPR
Growth in bacteria
  Bacterial resistance: Ampicillin, 100 μg/mL
  Growth temperature: 37°C
  Growth strain: DH5alpha
  Copy number: High Copy
Gene/Insert
  Gene/Insert name: donor plasmid targeting sgRNA
  gRNA/shRNA sequence: gagatcgagtgccgcatcac
  Promoter: U6
  Cloning method: Restriction Enzyme; 5′ cloning site BbsI (destroyed during cloning); 3′ cloning site BbsI (destroyed during cloning)
  Sequencing primers: 5′ ACTATCATATGCTTACCGTAAC
Terms and licenses: Academic/Nonprofit Terms; Industry Terms: Not Available to Industry
How to cite: Intron-Tagging-pX330-Cas9-Blast was a gift from Stefan Kubicek (Addgene plasmid # 159741 ; http://n2t.net/addgene:159741 ; RRID:Addgene_159741)
