[The description below was written by a language model from this plasmid's Addgene catalogue record and pLannotate feature annotations shown in this document.]
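Description:
Intron-Tagging-pX330-Cas9-Blast is a pX330-style mammalian CRISPR expression plasmid of about 9 kb, derived from pU6-(BbsI)_CBh-Cas9-T2A-mCherry by replacing mCherry with a blasticidin resistance gene through Gibson assembly. It is propagated in E. coli as a high-copy plasmid using a ColE1/pUC-type origin with ampicillin selection (AmpR under its own bla promoter). It also carries an f1/M13 phage origin and a single annotated AAV2 ITR, along with short bom and rop fragments. These appear to be backbone remnants rather than functional parts of the design.

Two expression units make up the payload. A human U6 RNA polymerase III promoter drives a 20-nt spacer fused to the Streptococcus pyogenes gRNA scaffold. The spacer was inserted at BbsI sites that were destroyed during cloning. The annotation software labels this 20-nt stretch as a CopGFP fragment, but its position shows it to be the guide, which targets the companion donor plasmid rather than a genomic locus. Downstream, the CBh promoter (CMV enhancer, chicken β-actin promoter and hybrid intron) expresses full-length SpCas9, annotated as contiguous N- and C-terminal portions, with a C-terminal nucleoplasmin NLS. Cas9 is followed by blasticidin S deaminase, linked through a 2A peptide according to the record, and the unit ends at a bGH polyadenylation signal. Transfected cells can therefore be enriched with blasticidin.

According to the stated purpose, the sgRNA directs Cas9 to excise an EGFP cassette flanked by a splice acceptor and a splice donor from the Intron-Tagging-EGFP-Donor plasmid. This releases a synthetic exon for intron-based tagging of endogenous proteins. The depositor and sequencing-verified records differ by only a few nucleotides and carry equivalent features.
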