Features (pLannotate 1.2.2; 20 found; start..end, strand, type, name):
     26..137     +  polyA_signal   bGH poly(A) signal: bovine growth hormone polyadenylation signal
    242..382     +  repeat_region  AAV2 ITR: inverted terminal repeat of adeno-associated virus serotype 2 inverted
    387..438     -  misc_feature   bom (fragment): basis of mobility region from pBR322
    457..837     +  rep_origin     M13 ori (sequence partly withheld): M13 bacteriophage origin of replication; arrow indicates direction of (+) strand synthesis
    913..962     -  misc_feature   bom (fragment): basis of mobility region from pBR322
   1064..1099    -  CDS            rop (fragment): Rop protein, which maintains plasmids at low copy number; rop
   1194..1298    +  promoter       AmpR promoter: bla
   1299..2159    +  CDS            AmpR: β-lactamase; bla; confers resistance to ampicillin, carbenicillin, and related antibiotics
   2330..2918    +  rep_origin     ori: high-copy-number ColE1/pMB1/pBR322/pUC origin of replication
   2986..3226    +  promoter       U6 promoter: RNA polymerase III promoter for human U6 snRNA
   3235..3254    +  CDS            CopGFP (fragment): green fluorescent protein 2 from Pontellina plumata, also known as ppluGFP2 (Shagin et al., 2004)
   3255..3330    +  misc_RNA       gRNA scaffold: guide RNA scaffold for the Streptococcus pyogenes CRISPR/Cas9 system
   3337..3380    +  misc_RNA       gRNA scaffold (fragment): guide RNA scaffold for the Streptococcus pyogenes CRISPR/Cas9 system
   3427..3712    +  enhancer       CMV enhancer: human cytomegalovirus immediate early enhancer; contains an 18-bp deletion relative to the standard CMV enhancer
   3714..3991    +  promoter       chicken β-actin promoter: No description available
   3992..4220    +  intron         hybrid intron: hybrid between chicken β-actin (CBA) and minute virus of mice (MMV) introns (Gray et al., 2011)
   4358..5959    +  CDS            Cas9(N): N-terminal portion of Streptococcus pyogenes Cas9 (Zetsche et al., 2015)
   5960..8458    +  CDS            Cas9(C): C-terminal portion of Streptococcus pyogenes Cas9 (Zetsche et al., 2015)
   8459..8506    +  CDS            nucleoplasmin NLS: bipartite nuclear localization signal from nucleoplasmin
   8573..8971    +  CDS            BSD: blasticidin S deaminase; Aspergillus terreus BSD; confers resistance to blasticidin
>Addgene plasmid #159741 | Intron-Tagging-pX330-Cas9-Blast | depositor full sequence | sequence record 308993 | Intron-Tagging-pX330-Cas9-Blast sequence 8972 bps
CCTAGAGCTCGCTGATCAGCCTCGACTGTGCCTTCTAGTTGCCAGCCATCTGTTGTTTGCCCCTCCCCCG
TGCCTTCCTTGACCCTGGAAGGTGCCACTCCCACTGTCCTTTCCTAATAAAATGAGGAAATTGCATCGCA
TTGTCTGAGTAGGTGTCATTCTATTCTGGGGGGTGGGGTGGGGCAGGACAGCAAGGGGGAGGATTGGGAA
GAGAATAGCAGGCATGCTGGGGAGCGGCCGCAGGAACCCCTAGTGATGGAGTTGGCCACTCCCTCTCTGC
GCGCTCGCTCGCTCACTGAGGCCGGGCGACCAAAGGTCGCCCGACGCCCGGGCTTTGCCCGGGCGGCCTC
AGTGAGCGAGCGAGCGCGCAGCTGCCTGCAGGGGCGCCTGATGCGGTATTTTCTCCTTACGCATCTGTGC
GGTATTTCACACCGCATA
[142 nt withheld, positions 439-580]
C
[141 nt withheld, positions 582-722]
CCTTTGACGTTGGAGTCCACGTTCTTT
[37 nt withheld, positions 750-786]
ACCCTATCTCGGGCTATTCTTTTGATTTATAAGGGATTTTGCCGATTTCGGCCTATTGGTTAAAAAATGA
GCTGATTTAACAAAAATTTAACGCGAATTTTAACAAAATATTAACGTTTACAATTTTATGGTGCACTCTC
AGTACAATCTGCTCTGATGCCGCATAGTTAAGCCAGCCCCGACACCCGCCAACACCCGCTGACGCGCCCT
GACGGGCTTGTCTGCTCCCGGCATCCGCTTACAGACAAGCTGTGACCGTCTCCGGGAGCTGCATGTGTCA
GAGGTTTTCACCGTCATCACCGAAACGCGCGAGACGAAAGGGCCTCGTGATACGCCTATTTTTATAGGTT
AATGTCATGATAATAATGGTTTCTTAGACGTCAGGTGGCACTTTTCGGGGAAATGTGCGCGGAACCCCTA
TTTGTTTATTTTTCTAAATACATTCAAATATGTATCCGCTCATGAGACAATAACCCTGATAAATGCTTCA
ATAATATTGAAAAAGGAAGAGTATGAGTATTCAACATTTCCGTGTCGCCCTTATTCCCTTTTTTGCGGCA
TTTTGCCTTCCTGTTTTTGCTCACCCAGAAACGCTGGTGAAAGTAAAAGATGCTGAAGATCAGTTGGGTG
CACGAGTGGGTTACATCGAACTGGATCTCAACAGCGGTAAGATCCTTGAGAGTTTTCGCCCCGAAGAACG
TTTTCCAATGATGAGCACTTTTAAAGTTCTGCTATGTGGCGCGGTATTATCCCGTATTGACGCCGGGCAA
GAGCAACTCGGTCGCCGCATACACTATTCTCAGAATGACTTGGTTGAGTACTCACCAGTCACAGAAAAGC
ATCTTACGGATGGCATGACAGTAAGAGAATTATGCAGTGCTGCCATAACCATGAGTGATAACACTGCGGC
CAACTTACTTCTGACAACGATCGGAGGACCGAAGGAGCTAACCGCTTTTTTGCACAACATGGGGGATCAT
GTAACTCGCCTTGATCGTTGGGAACCGGAGCTGAATGAAGCCATACCAAACGACGAGCGTGACACCACGA
TGCCTGTAGCAATGGCAACAACGTTGCGCAAACTATTAACTGGCGAACTACTTACTCTAGCTTCCCGGCA
ACAATTAATAGACTGGATGGAGGCGGATAAAGTTGCAGGACCACTTCTGCGCTCGGCCCTTCCGGCTGGC
TGGTTTATTGCTGATAAATCTGGAGCCGGTGAGCGTGGAAGCCGCGGTATCATTGCAGCACTGGGGCCAG
ATGGTAAGCCCTCCCGTATCGTAGTTATCTACACGACGGGGAGTCAGGCAACTATGGATGAACGAAATAG
ACAGATCGCTGAGATAGGTGCCTCACTGATTAAGCATTGGTAACTGTCAGACCAAGTTTACTCATATATA
CTTTAGATTGATTTAAAACTTCATTTTTAATTTAAAAGGATCTAGGTGAAGATCCTTTTTGATAATCTCA
TGACCAAAATCCCTTAACGTGAGTTTTCGTTCCACTGAGCGTCAGACCCCGTAGAAAAGATCAAAGGATC
TTCTTGAGATCCTTTTTTTCTGCGCGTAATCTGCTGCTTGCAAACAAAAAAACCACCGCTACCAGCGGTG
GTTTGTTTGCCGGATCAAGAGCTACCAACTCTTTTTCCGAAGGTAACTGGCTTCAGCAGAGCGCAGATAC
CAAATACTGTCCTTCTAGTGTAGCCGTAGTTAGGCCACCACTTCAAGAACTCTGTAGCACCGCCTACATA
CCTCGCTCTGCTAATCCTGTTACCAGTGGCTGCTGCCAGTGGCGATAAGTCGTGTCTTACCGGGTTGGAC
TCAAGACGATAGTTACCGGATAAGGCGCAGCGGTCGGGCTGAACGGGGGGTTCGTGCACACAGCCCAGCT
TGGAGCGAACGACCTACACCGAACTGAGATACCTACAGCGTGAGCTATGAGAAAGCGCCACGCTTCCCGA
AGGGAGAAAGGCGGACAGGTATCCGGTAAGCGGCAGGGTCGGAACAGGAGAGCGCACGAGGGAGCTTCCA
GGGGGAAACGCCTGGTATCTTTATAGTCCTGTCGGGTTTCGCCACCTCTGACTTGAGCGTCGATTTTTGT
GATGCTCGTCAGGGGGGCGGAGCCTATGGAAAAACGCCAGCAACGCGGCCTTTTTACGGTTCCTGGCCTT
TTGCTGGCCTTTTGCTCACATGTCCCCACGAGGGCCTATTTCCCATGATTCCTTCATATTTGCATATACG
ATACAAGGCTGTTAGAGAGATAATTGGAATTAATTTGACTGTAAACACAAAGATATTAGTACAAAATACG
TGACGTAGAAAGTAATAATTTCTTGGGTAGTTTGCAGTTTTAAAATTATGTTTTAAAATGGACTATCATA
TGCTTACCGTAACTTGAAAGTATTTCGATTTCTTGGCTTTATATATCTTGTGGAAAGGACGAAACACCGA
GATCGAGTGCCGCATCACGTTTTAGAGCTAGAAATAGCAAGTTAAAATAAGGCTAGTCCGTTATCAACTT
GAAAAAGTGGCACCGAGTCGGTGCTTTTTTGTTTTAGAGCTAGAAATAGCAAGTTAAAATAAGGCTAGTC
CGTTTTTAGCGCGTGCGCCAATTCTGCAGACAAATGGCTCTAGAGGTACCCGTTACATAACTTACGGTAA
ATGGCCCGCCTGGCTGACCGCCCAACGACCCCCGCCCATTGACGTCAATAGTAACGCCAATAGGGACTTT
CCATTGACGTCAATGGGTGGAGTATTTACGGTAAACTGCCCACTTGGCAGTACATCAAGTGTATCATATG
CCAAGTACGCCCCCTATTGACGTCAATGACGGTAAATGGCCCGCCTGGCATTGTGCCCAGTACATGACCT
TATGGGACTTTCCTACTTGGCAGTACATCTACGTATTAGTCATCGCTATTACCATGGTCGAGGTGAGCCC
CACGTTCTGCTTCACTCTCCCCATCTCCCCCCCCTCCCCACCCCCAATTTTGTATTTATTTATTTTTTAA
TTATTTTGTGCAGCGATGGGGGCGGGGGGGGGGGGGGGGCGCGCGCCAGGCGGGGCGGGGCGGGGCGAGG
GGCGGGGCGGGGCGAGGCGGAGAGGTGCGGCGGCAGCCAATCAGAGCGGCGCGCTCCGAAAGTTTCCTTT
TATGGCGAGGCGGCGGCGGCGGCGGCCCTATAAAAAGCGAAGCGCGCGGCGGGCGGGAGTCGCTGCGACG
CTGCCTTCGCCCCGTGCCCCGCTCCGCCGCCGCCTCGCGCCGCCCGCCCCGGCTCTGACTGACCGCGTTA
CTCCCACAGGTGAGCGGGCGGGACGGCCCTTCTCCTCCGGGCTGTAATTAGCTGAGCAAGAGGTAAGGGT
TTAAGGGATGGTTGGTTGGTGGGGTATTAATGTTTAATTACCTGGAGCACCTGCCTGAAATCACTTTTTT
TCAGGTTGGACCGGTGCCACCATGGACTATAAGGACCACGACGGAGACTACAAGGATCATGATATTGATT
ACAAAGACGATGACGATAAGATGGCCCCAAAGAAGAAGCGGAAGGTCGGTATCCACGGAGTCCCAGCAGC
CGACAAGAAGTACAGCATCGGCCTGGACATCGGCACCAACTCTGTGGGCTGGGCCGTGATCACCGACGAG
TACAAGGTGCCCAGCAAGAAATTCAAGGTGCTGGGCAACACCGACCGGCACAGCATCAAGAAGAACCTGA
TCGGAGCCCTGCTGTTCGACAGCGGCGAAACAGCCGAGGCCACCCGGCTGAAGAGAACCGCCAGAAGAAG
ATACACCAGACGGAAGAACCGGATCTGCTATCTGCAAGAGATCTTCAGCAACGAGATGGCCAAGGTGGAC
GACAGCTTCTTCCACAGACTGGAAGAGTCCTTCCTGGTGGAAGAGGATAAGAAGCACGAGCGGCACCCCA
TCTTCGGCAACATCGTGGACGAGGTGGCCTACCACGAGAAGTACCCCACCATCTACCACCTGAGAAAGAA
ACTGGTGGACAGCACCGACAAGGCCGACCTGCGGCTGATCTATCTGGCCCTGGCCCACATGATCAAGTTC
CGGGGCCACTTCCTGATCGAGGGCGACCTGAACCCCGACAACAGCGACGTGGACAAGCTGTTCATCCAGC
TGGTGCAGACCTACAACCAGCTGTTCGAGGAAAACCCCATCAACGCCAGCGGCGTGGACGCCAAGGCCAT
CCTGTCTGCCAGACTGAGCAAGAGCAGACGGCTGGAAAATCTGATCGCCCAGCTGCCCGGCGAGAAGAAG
AATGGCCTGTTCGGAAACCTGATTGCCCTGAGCCTGGGCCTGACCCCCAACTTCAAGAGCAACTTCGACC
TGGCCGAGGATGCCAAACTGCAGCTGAGCAAGGACACCTACGACGACGACCTGGACAACCTGCTGGCCCA
GATCGGCGACCAGTACGCCGACCTGTTTCTGGCCGCCAAGAACCTGTCCGACGCCATCCTGCTGAGCGAC
ATCCTGAGAGTGAACACCGAGATCACCAAGGCCCCCCTGAGCGCCTCTATGATCAAGAGATACGACGAGC
ACCACCAGGACCTGACCCTGCTGAAAGCTCTCGTGCGGCAGCAGCTGCCTGAGAAGTACAAAGAGATTTT
CTTCGACCAGAGCAAGAACGGCTACGCCGGCTACATTGACGGCGGAGCCAGCCAGGAAGAGTTCTACAAG
TTCATCAAGCCCATCCTGGAAAAGATGGACGGCACCGAGGAACTGCTCGTGAAGCTGAACAGAGAGGACC
TGCTGCGGAAGCAGCGGACCTTCGACAACGGCAGCATCCCCCACCAGATCCACCTGGGAGAGCTGCACGC
CATTCTGCGGCGGCAGGAAGATTTTTACCCATTCCTGAAGGACAACCGGGAAAAGATCGAGAAGATCCTG
ACCTTCCGCATCCCCTACTACGTGGGCCCTCTGGCCAGGGGAAACAGCAGATTCGCCTGGATGACCAGAA
AGAGCGAGGAAACCATCACCCCCTGGAACTTCGAGGAAGTGGTGGACAAGGGCGCTTCCGCCCAGAGCTT
CATCGAGCGGATGACCAACTTCGATAAGAACCTGCCCAACGAGAAGGTGCTGCCCAAGCACAGCCTGCTG
TACGAGTACTTCACCGTGTATAACGAGCTGACCAAAGTGAAATACGTGACCGAGGGAATGAGAAAGCCCG
CCTTCCTGAGCGGCGAGCAGAAAAAGGCCATCGTGGACCTGCTGTTCAAGACCAACCGGAAAGTGACCGT
GAAGCAGCTGAAAGAGGACTACTTCAAGAAAATCGAGTGCTTCGACTCCGTGGAAATCTCCGGCGTGGAA
GATCGGTTCAACGCCTCCCTGGGCACATACCACGATCTGCTGAAAATTATCAAGGACAAGGACTTCCTGG
ACAATGAGGAAAACGAGGACATTCTGGAAGATATCGTGCTGACCCTGACACTGTTTGAGGACAGAGAGAT
GATCGAGGAACGGCTGAAAACCTATGCCCACCTGTTCGACGACAAAGTGATGAAGCAGCTGAAGCGGCGG
AGATACACCGGCTGGGGCAGGCTGAGCCGGAAGCTGATCAACGGCATCCGGGACAAGCAGTCCGGCAAGA
CAATCCTGGATTTCCTGAAGTCCGACGGCTTCGCCAACAGAAACTTCATGCAGCTGATCCACGACGACAG
CCTGACCTTTAAAGAGGACATCCAGAAAGCCCAGGTGTCCGGCCAGGGCGATAGCCTGCACGAGCACATT
GCCAATCTGGCCGGCAGCCCCGCCATTAAGAAGGGCATCCTGCAGACAGTGAAGGTGGTGGACGAGCTCG
TGAAAGTGATGGGCCGGCACAAGCCCGAGAACATCGTGATCGAAATGGCCAGAGAGAACCAGACCACCCA
GAAGGGACAGAAGAACAGCCGCGAGAGAATGAAGCGGATCGAAGAGGGCATCAAAGAGCTGGGCAGCCAG
ATCCTGAAAGAACACCCCGTGGAAAACACCCAGCTGCAGAACGAGAAGCTGTACCTGTACTACCTGCAGA
ATGGGCGGGATATGTACGTGGACCAGGAACTGGACATCAACCGGCTGTCCGACTACGATGTGGACCATAT
CGTGCCTCAGAGCTTTCTGAAGGACGACTCCATCGACAACAAGGTGCTGACCAGAAGCGACAAGAACCGG
GGCAAGAGCGACAACGTGCCCTCCGAAGAGGTCGTGAAGAAGATGAAGAACTACTGGCGGCAGCTGCTGA
ACGCCAAGCTGATTACCCAGAGAAAGTTCGACAATCTGACCAAGGCCGAGAGAGGCGGCCTGAGCGAACT
GGATAAGGCCGGCTTCATCAAGAGACAGCTGGTGGAAACCCGGCAGATCACAAAGCACGTGGCACAGATC
CTGGACTCCCGGATGAACACTAAGTACGACGAGAATGACAAGCTGATCCGGGAAGTGAAAGTGATCACCC
TGAAGTCCAAGCTGGTGTCCGATTTCCGGAAGGATTTCCAGTTTTACAAAGTGCGCGAGATCAACAACTA
CCACCACGCCCACGACGCCTACCTGAACGCCGTCGTGGGAACCGCCCTGATCAAAAAGTACCCTAAGCTG
GAAAGCGAGTTCGTGTACGGCGACTACAAGGTGTACGACGTGCGGAAGATGATCGCCAAGAGCGAGCAGG
AAATCGGCAAGGCTACCGCCAAGTACTTCTTCTACAGCAACATCATGAACTTTTTCAAGACCGAGATTAC
CCTGGCCAACGGCGAGATCCGGAAGCGGCCTCTGATCGAGACAAACGGCGAAACCGGGGAGATCGTGTGG
GATAAGGGCCGGGATTTTGCCACCGTGCGGAAAGTGCTGAGCATGCCCCAAGTGAATATCGTGAAAAAGA
CCGAGGTGCAGACAGGCGGCTTCAGCAAAGAGTCTATCCTGCCCAAGAGGAACAGCGATAAGCTGATCGC
CAGAAAGAAGGACTGGGACCCTAAGAAGTACGGCGGCTTCGACAGCCCCACCGTGGCCTATTCTGTGCTG
GTGGTGGCCAAAGTGGAAAAGGGCAAGTCCAAGAAACTGAAGAGTGTGAAAGAGCTGCTGGGGATCACCA
TCATGGAAAGAAGCAGCTTCGAGAAGAATCCCATCGACTTTCTGGAAGCCAAGGGCTACAAAGAAGTGAA
AAAGGACCTGATCATCAAGCTGCCTAAGTACTCCCTGTTCGAGCTGGAAAACGGCCGGAAGAGAATGCTG
GCCTCTGCCGGCGAACTGCAGAAGGGAAACGAACTGGCCCTGCCCTCCAAATATGTGAACTTCCTGTACC
TGGCCAGCCACTATGAGAAGCTGAAGGGCTCCCCCGAGGATAATGAGCAGAAACAGCTGTTTGTGGAACA
GCACAAGCACTACCTGGACGAGATCATCGAGCAGATCAGCGAGTTCTCCAAGAGAGTGATCCTGGCCGAC
GCTAATCTGGACAAAGTGCTGTCCGCCTACAACAAGCACCGGGATAAGCCCATCAGAGAGCAGGCCGAGA
ATATCATCCACCTGTTTACCCTGACCAATCTGGGAGCCCCTGCCGCCTTCAAGTACTTTGACACCACCAT
CGACCGGAAGAGGTACACCAGCACCAAAGAGGTGCTGGACGCCACCCTGATCCACCAGAGCATCACCGGC
CTGTACGAGACACGGATCGACCTGTCTCAGCTGGGAGGCGACAAAAGGCCGGCGGCCACGAAAAAGGCCG
GCCAGGCAAAAAAGAAAAAGGGATCCGGCGCAACAAACTTCTCTCTGCTGAAACAAGCCGGAGATGTCGA
AGAGAATCCTGGACCGATGGCCAAGCCTTTGTCTCAAGAAGAATCCACCCTCATTGAAAGAGCAACGGCT
ACAATCAACAGCATCCCCATCTCTGAAGACTACAGCGTCGCCAGCGCAGCTCTCTCTAGCGACGGCCGCA
TCTTCACTGGTGTCAATGTATATCATTTTACTGGGGGACCTTGTGCAGAACTCGTGGTGCTGGGCACTGC
TGCTGCTGCGGCAGCTGGCAACCTGACTTGTATCGTCGCGATCGGAAATGAGAACAGGGGCATCTTGAGC
CCCTGCGGACGGTGCCGACAGGTGCTTCTCGATCTGCATCCTGGGATCAAAGCCATAGTGAAGGACAGTG
ATGGACAGCCGACGGCAGTTGGGATTCGTGAATTGCTGCCCTCTGGTTATGTGTGGGAGGGCTAAG
