Features (pLannotate 1.2.2; 20 found; start..end, strand, type, name):
     26..137     +  polyA_signal   bGH poly(A) signal: bovine growth hormone polyadenylation signal
    242..382     +  repeat_region  AAV2 ITR: inverted terminal repeat of adeno-associated virus serotype 2 inverted
    387..438     -  misc_feature   bom (fragment): basis of mobility region from pBR322
    457..912     +  rep_origin     f1 ori (sequence partly withheld): f1 bacteriophage origin of replication; arrow indicates direction of (+) strand synthesis
    913..962     -  misc_feature   bom (fragment): basis of mobility region from pBR322
   1064..1099    -  CDS            rop (fragment): Rop protein, which maintains plasmids at low copy number; rop
   1194..1298    +  promoter       AmpR promoter: bla
   1299..2159    +  CDS            AmpR: β-lactamase; bla; confers resistance to ampicillin, carbenicillin, and related antibiotics
   2330..2918    +  rep_origin     ori: high-copy-number ColE1/pMB1/pBR322/pUC origin of replication
   2980..3220    +  promoter       U6 promoter: RNA polymerase III promoter for human U6 snRNA
   3229..3248    +  CDS            CopGFP (fragment): green fluorescent protein 2 from Pontellina plumata, also known as ppluGFP2 (Shagin et al., 2004)
   3249..3324    +  misc_RNA       gRNA scaffold: guide RNA scaffold for the Streptococcus pyogenes CRISPR/Cas9 system
   3331..3374    +  misc_RNA       gRNA scaffold (fragment): guide RNA scaffold for the Streptococcus pyogenes CRISPR/Cas9 system
   3421..3706    +  enhancer       CMV enhancer: human cytomegalovirus immediate early enhancer; contains an 18-bp deletion relative to the standard CMV enhancer
   3708..3985    +  promoter       chicken β-actin promoter: No description available
   3986..4213    +  intron         hybrid intron: hybrid between chicken β-actin (CBA) and minute virus of mice (MMV) introns (Gray et al., 2011)
   4351..5952    +  CDS            Cas9(N): N-terminal portion of Streptococcus pyogenes Cas9 (Zetsche et al., 2015)
   5953..8451    +  CDS            Cas9(C): C-terminal portion of Streptococcus pyogenes Cas9 (Zetsche et al., 2015)
   8452..8499    +  CDS            nucleoplasmin NLS: bipartite nuclear localization signal from nucleoplasmin
   8566..8964    +  CDS            BSD: blasticidin S deaminase; Aspergillus terreus BSD; confers resistance to blasticidin
>Addgene plasmid #159741 | Intron-Tagging-pX330-Cas9-Blast | addgene full sequence | sequence record 314866 | Addgene NGS Result
CCTAGAGCTCGCTGATCAGCCTCGACTGTGCCTTCTAGTTGCCAGCCATCTGTTGTTTGCCCCTCCCCCG
TGCCTTCCTTGACCCTGGAAGGTGCCACTCCCACTGTCCTTTCCTAATAAAATGAGGAAATTGCATCGCA
TTGTCTGAGTAGGTGTCATTCTATTCTGGGGGGTGGGGTGGGGCAGGACAGCAAGGGGGAGGATTGGGAA
GAGAATAGCAGGCATGCTGGGGAGCGGCCGCAGGAACCCCTAGTGATGGAGTTGGCCACTCCCTCTCTGC
GCGCTCGCTCGCTCACTGAGGCCGGGCGACCAAAGGTCGCCCGACGCCCGGGCTTTGCCCGGGCGGCCTC
AGTGAGCGAGCGAGCGCGCAGCTGCCTGCAGGGGCGCCTGATGCGGTATTTTCTCCTTACGCATCTGTGC
GGTATTTCACACCGCATA
[95 nt withheld, positions 439-533]
T
[46 nt withheld, positions 535-580]
C
[141 nt withheld, positions 582-722]
CCTTTGACGTTGGAGTCCACGTTCTTT
[37 nt withheld, positions 750-786]
ACTCTATCTCGGGCTATTCTTTTGATTTATAAGGGATTTTGCCGATTTCGGTCTATTGGTTAAAAAATGA
GCTGATTTAACAAAAATTTAACGCGAATTTTAACAAAATATTAACGTTTACAATTTTATGGTGCACTCTC
AGTACAATCTGCTCTGATGCCGCATAGTTAAGCCAGCCCCGACACCCGCCAACACCCGCTGACGCGCCCT
GACGGGCTTGTCTGCTCCCGGCATCCGCTTACAGACAAGCTGTGACCGTCTCCGGGAGCTGCATGTGTCA
GAGGTTTTCACCGTCATCACCGAAACGCGCGAGACGAAAGGGCCTCGTGATACGCCTATTTTTATAGGTT
AATGTCATGATAATAATGGTTTCTTAGACGTCAGGTGGCACTTTTCGGGGAAATGTGCGCGGAACCCCTA
TTTGTTTATTTTTCTAAATACATTCAAATATGTATCCGCTCATGAGACAATAACCCTGATAAATGCTTCA
ATAATATTGAAAAAGGAAGAGTATGAGTATTCAACATTTCCGTGTCGCCCTTATTCCCTTTTTTGCGGCA
TTTTGCCTTCCTGTTTTTGCTCACCCAGAAACGCTGGTGAAAGTAAAAGATGCTGAAGATCAGTTGGGTG
CACGAGTGGGTTACATCGAACTGGATCTCAACAGCGGTAAGATCCTTGAGAGTTTTCGCCCCGAAGAACG
TTTTCCAATGATGAGCACTTTTAAAGTTCTGCTATGTGGCGCGGTATTATCCCGTATTGACGCCGGGCAA
GAGCAACTCGGTCGCCGCATACACTATTCTCAGAATGACTTGGTTGAGTACTCACCAGTCACAGAAAAGC
ATCTTACGGATGGCATGACAGTAAGAGAATTATGCAGTGCTGCCATAACCATGAGTGATAACACTGCGGC
CAACTTACTTCTGACAACGATCGGAGGACCGAAGGAGCTAACCGCTTTTTTGCACAACATGGGGGATCAT
GTAACTCGCCTTGATCGTTGGGAACCGGAGCTGAATGAAGCCATACCAAACGACGAGCGTGACACCACGA
TGCCTGTAGCAATGGCAACAACGTTGCGCAAACTATTAACTGGCGAACTACTTACTCTAGCTTCCCGGCA
ACAATTAATAGACTGGATGGAGGCGGATAAAGTTGCAGGACCACTTCTGCGCTCGGCCCTTCCGGCTGGC
TGGTTTATTGCTGATAAATCTGGAGCCGGTGAGCGTGGAAGCCGCGGTATCATTGCAGCACTGGGGCCAG
ATGGTAAGCCCTCCCGTATCGTAGTTATCTACACGACGGGGAGTCAGGCAACTATGGATGAACGAAATAG
ACAGATCGCTGAGATAGGTGCCTCACTGATTAAGCATTGGTAACTGTCAGACCAAGTTTACTCATATATA
CTTTAGATTGATTTAAAACTTCATTTTTAATTTAAAAGGATCTAGGTGAAGATCCTTTTTGATAATCTCA
TGACCAAAATCCCTTAACGTGAGTTTTCGTTCCACTGAGCGTCAGACCCCGTAGAAAAGATCAAAGGATC
TTCTTGAGATCCTTTTTTTCTGCGCGTAATCTGCTGCTTGCAAACAAAAAAACCACCGCTACCAGCGGTG
GTTTGTTTGCCGGATCAAGAGCTACCAACTCTTTTTCCGAAGGTAACTGGCTTCAGCAGAGCGCAGATAC
CAAATACTGTTCTTCTAGTGTAGCCGTAGTTAGGCCACCACTTCAAGAACTCTGTAGCACCGCCTACATA
CCTCGCTCTGCTAATCCTGTTACCAGTGGCTGCTGCCAGTGGCGATAAGTCGTGTCTTACCGGGTTGGAC
TCAAGACGATAGTTACCGGATAAGGCGCAGCGGTCGGGCTGAACGGGGGGTTCGTGCACACAGCCCAGCT
TGGAGCGAACGACCTACACCGAACTGAGATACCTACAGCGTGAGCTATGAGAAAGCGCCACGCTTCCCGA
AGGGAGAAAGGCGGACAGGTATCCGGTAAGCGGCAGGGTCGGAACAGGAGAGCGCACGAGGGAGCTTCCA
GGGGGAAACGCCTGGTATCTTTATAGTCCTGTCGGGTTTCGCCACCTCTGACTTGAGCGTCGATTTTTGT
GATGCTCGTCAGGGGGGCGGAGCCTATGGAAAAACGCCAGCAACGCGGCCTTTTTACGGTTCCTGGCCTT
TTGCTGGCCTTTTGCTCACATGTGAGGGCCTATTTCCCATGATTCCTTCATATTTGCATATACGATACAA
GGCTGTTAGAGAGATAATTGGAATTAATTTGACTGTAAACACAAAGATATTAGTACAAAATACGTGACGT
AGAAAGTAATAATTTCTTGGGTAGTTTGCAGTTTTAAAATTATGTTTTAAAATGGACTATCATATGCTTA
CCGTAACTTGAAAGTATTTCGATTTCTTGGCTTTATATATCTTGTGGAAAGGACGAAACACCGAGATCGA
GTGCCGCATCACGTTTTAGAGCTAGAAATAGCAAGTTAAAATAAGGCTAGTCCGTTATCAACTTGAAAAA
GTGGCACCGAGTCGGTGCTTTTTTGTTTTAGAGCTAGAAATAGCAAGTTAAAATAAGGCTAGTCCGTTTT
TAGCGCGTGCGCCAATTCTGCAGACAAATGGCTCTAGAGGTACCCGTTACATAACTTACGGTAAATGGCC
CGCCTGGCTGACCGCCCAACGACCCCCGCCCATTGACGTCAATAGTAACGCCAATAGGGACTTTCCATTG
ACGTCAATGGGTGGAGTATTTACGGTAAACTGCCCACTTGGCAGTACATCAAGTGTATCATATGCCAAGT
ACGCCCCCTATTGACGTCAATGACGGTAAATGGCCCGCCTGGCATTGTGCCCAGTACATGACCTTATGGG
ACTTTCCTACTTGGCAGTACATCTACGTATTAGTCATCGCTATTACCATGGTCGAGGTGAGCCCCACGTT
CTGCTTCACTCTCCCCATCTCCCCCCCCTCCCCACCCCCAATTTTGTATTTATTTATTTTTTAATTATTT
TGTGCAGCGATGGGGGCGGGGGGGGGGGGGGGGCGCGCGCCGGGGGGGGGGGGGSGGGGSGRGGGGSGGG
GSGGGGSGAGGCGGAGAGGTGCGGCGGCAGCCAATCAGAGCGGCGCGCTCCGAAAGTTTCCTTTTATGGC
GAGGCGGCGGCGGCGGCGGCCCTATAAAAAGCGAAGCGCGCGGCGGGCGGGAGTCGCTGCGCGCTGCCTT
CGCCCCGTGCCCCGCTCCGCCGCCGCCTCGCGCCGCCCGCCCCGGCTCTGACTGACCGCGTTACTCCCAC
AGGTGAGCGGGCGGGACGGCCCTTCTCCTCCGGGCTGTAATTAGCTGAGCAAGAGGTAAGGGTTTAAGGG
ATGGTTGGTTGGTGGGGTATTAATGTTTAATTACCTGGAGCACCTGCCTGAAATCACTTTTTTTCAGGTT
GGACCGGTGCCACCATGGACTATAAGGACCACGACGGAGACTACAAGGATCATGATATTGATTACAAAGA
CGATGACGATAAGATGGCCCCAAAGAAGAAGCGGAAGGTCGGTATCCACGGAGTCCCAGCAGCCGACAAG
AAGTACAGCATCGGCCTGGACATCGGCACCAACTCTGTGGGCTGGGCCGTGATCACCGACGAGTACAAGG
TGCCCAGCAAGAAATTCAAGGTGCTGGGCAACACCGACCGGCACAGCATCAAGAAGAACCTGATCGGAGC
CCTGCTGTTCGACAGCGGCGAAACAGCCGAGGCCACCCGGCTGAAGAGAACCGCCAGAAGAAGATACACC
AGACGGAAGAACCGGATCTGCTATCTGCAAGAGATCTTCAGCAACGAGATGGCCAAGGTGGACGACAGCT
TCTTCCACAGACTGGAAGAGTCCTTCCTGGTGGAAGAGGATAAGAAGCACGAGCGGCACCCCATCTTCGG
CAACATCGTGGACGAGGTGGCCTACCACGAGAAGTACCCCACCATCTACCACCTGAGAAAGAAACTGGTG
GACAGCACCGACAAGGCCGACCTGCGGCTGATCTATCTGGCCCTGGCCCACATGATCAAGTTCCGGGGCC
ACTTCCTGATCGAGGGCGACCTGAACCCCGACAACAGCGACGTGGACAAGCTGTTCATCCAGCTGGTGCA
GACCTACAACCAGCTGTTCGAGGAAAACCCCATCAACGCCAGCGGCGTGGACGCCAAGGCCATCCTGTCT
GCCAGACTGAGCAAGAGCAGACGGCTGGAAAATCTGATCGCCCAGCTGCCCGGCGAGAAGAAGAATGGCC
TGTTCGGAAACCTGATTGCCCTGAGCCTGGGCCTGACCCCCAACTTCAAGAGCAACTTCGACCTGGCCGA
GGATGCCAAACTGCAGCTGAGCAAGGACACCTACGACGACGACCTGGACAACCTGCTGGCCCAGATCGGC
GACCAGTACGCCGACCTGTTTCTGGCCGCCAAGAACCTGTCCGACGCCATCCTGCTGAGCGACATCCTGA
GAGTGAACACCGAGATCACCAAGGCCCCCCTGAGCGCCTCTATGATCAAGAGATACGACGAGCACCACCA
GGACCTGACCCTGCTGAAAGCTCTCGTGCGGCAGCAGCTGCCTGAGAAGTACAAAGAGATTTTCTTCGAC
CAGAGCAAGAACGGCTACGCCGGCTACATTGACGGCGGAGCCAGCCAGGAAGAGTTCTACAAGTTCATCA
AGCCCATCCTGGAAAAGATGGACGGCACCGAGGAACTGCTCGTGAAGCTGAACAGAGAGGACCTGCTGCG
GAAGCAGCGGACCTTCGACAACGGCAGCATCCCCCACCAGATCCACCTGGGAGAGCTGCACGCCATTCTG
CGGCGGCAGGAAGATTTTTACCCATTCCTGAAGGACAACCGGGAAAAGATCGAGAAGATCCTGACCTTCC
GCATCCCCTACTACGTGGGCCCTCTGGCCAGGGGAAACAGCAGATTCGCCTGGATGACCAGAAAGAGCGA
GGAAACCATCACCCCCTGGAACTTCGAGGAAGTGGTGGACAAGGGCGCTTCCGCCCAGAGCTTCATCGAG
CGGATGACCAACTTCGATAAGAACCTGCCCAACGAGAAGGTGCTGCCCAAGCACAGCCTGCTGTACGAGT
ACTTCACCGTGTATAACGAGCTGACCAAAGTGAAATACGTGACCGAGGGAATGAGAAAGCCCGCCTTCCT
GAGCGGCGAGCAGAAAAAGGCCATCGTGGACCTGCTGTTCAAGACCAACCGGAAAGTGACCGTGAAGCAG
CTGAAAGAGGACTACTTCAAGAAAATCGAGTGCTTCGACTCCGTGGAAATCTCCGGCGTGGAAGATCGGT
TCAACGCCTCCCTGGGCACATACCACGATCTGCTGAAAATTATCAAGGACAAGGACTTCCTGGACAATGA
GGAAAACGAGGACATTCTGGAAGATATCGTGCTGACCCTGACACTGTTTGAGGACAGAGAGATGATCGAG
GAACGGCTGAAAACCTATGCCCACCTGTTCGACGACAAAGTGATGAAGCAGCTGAAGCGGCGGAGATACA
CCGGCTGGGGCAGGCTGAGCCGGAAGCTGATCAACGGCATCCGGGACAAGCAGTCCGGCAAGACAATCCT
GGATTTCCTGAAGTCCGACGGCTTCGCCAACAGAAACTTCATGCAGCTGATCCACGACGACAGCCTGACC
TTTAAAGAGGACATCCAGAAAGCCCAGGTGTCCGGCCAGGGCGATAGCCTGCACGAGCACATTGCCAATC
TGGCCGGCAGCCCCGCCATTAAGAAGGGCATCCTGCAGACAGTGAAGGTGGTGGACGAGCTCGTGAAAGT
GATGGGCCGGCACAAGCCCGAGAACATCGTGATCGAAATGGCCAGAGAGAACCAGACCACCCAGAAGGGA
CAGAAGAACAGCCGCGAGAGAATGAAGCGGATCGAAGAGGGCATCAAAGAGCTGGGCAGCCAGATCCTGA
AAGAACACCCCGTGGAAAACACCCAGCTGCAGAACGAGAAGCTGTACCTGTACTACCTGCAGAATGGGCG
GGATATGTACGTGGACCAGGAACTGGACATCAACCGGCTGTCCGACTACGATGTGGACCATATCGTGCCT
CAGAGCTTTCTGAAGGACGACTCCATCGACAACAAGGTGCTGACCAGAAGCGACAAGAACCGGGGCAAGA
GCGACAACGTGCCCTCCGAAGAGGTCGTGAAGAAGATGAAGAACTACTGGCGGCAGCTGCTGAACGCCAA
GCTGATTACCCAGAGAAAGTTCGACAATCTGACCAAGGCCGAGAGAGGCGGCCTGAGCGAACTGGATAAG
GCCGGCTTCATCAAGAGACAGCTGGTGGAAACCCGGCAGATCACAAAGCACGTGGCACAGATCCTGGACT
CCCGGATGAACACTAAGTACGACGAGAATGACAAGCTGATCCGGGAAGTGAAAGTGATCACCCTGAAGTC
CAAGCTGGTGTCCGATTTCCGGAAGGATTTCCAGTTTTACAAAGTGCGCGAGATCAACAACTACCACCAC
GCCCACGACGCCTACCTGAACGCCGTCGTGGGAACCGCCCTGATCAAAAAGTACCCTAAGCTGGAAAGCG
AGTTCGTGTACGGCGACTACAAGGTGTACGACGTGCGGAAGATGATCGCCAAGAGCGAGCAGGAAATCGG
CAAGGCTACCGCCAAGTACTTCTTCTACAGCAACATCATGAACTTTTTCAAGACCGAGATTACCCTGGCC
AACGGCGAGATCCGGAAGCGGCCTCTGATCGAGACAAACGGCGAAACCGGGGAGATCGTGTGGGATAAGG
GCCGGGATTTTGCCACCGTGCGGAAAGTGCTGAGCATGCCCCAAGTGAATATCGTGAAAAAGACCGAGGT
GCAGACAGGCGGCTTCAGCAAAGAGTCTATCCTGCCCAAGAGGAACAGCGATAAGCTGATCGCCAGAAAG
AAGGACTGGGACCCTAAGAAGTACGGCGGCTTCGACAGCCCCACCGTGGCCTATTCTGTGCTGGTGGTGG
CCAAAGTGGAAAAGGGCAAGTCCAAGAAACTGAAGAGTGTGAAAGAGCTGCTGGGGATCACCATCATGGA
AAGAAGCAGCTTCGAGAAGAATCCCATCGACTTTCTGGAAGCCAAGGGCTACAAAGAAGTGAAAAAGGAC
CTGATCATCAAGCTGCCTAAGTACTCCCTGTTCGAGCTGGAAAACGGCCGGAAGAGAATGCTGGCCTCTG
CCGGCGAACTGCAGAAGGGAAACGAACTGGCCCTGCCCTCCAAATATGTGAACTTCCTGTACCTGGCCAG
CCACTATGAGAAGCTGAAGGGCTCCCCCGAGGATAATGAGCAGAAACAGCTGTTTGTGGAACAGCACAAG
CACTACCTGGACGAGATCATCGAGCAGATCAGCGAGTTCTCCAAGAGAGTGATCCTGGCCGACGCTAATC
TGGACAAAGTGCTGTCCGCCTACAACAAGCACCGGGATAAGCCCATCAGAGAGCAGGCCGAGAATATCAT
CCACCTGTTTACCCTGACCAATCTGGGAGCCCCTGCCGCCTTCAAGTACTTTGACACCACCATCGACCGG
AAGAGGTACACCAGCACCAAAGAGGTGCTGGACGCCACCCTGATCCACCAGAGCATCACCGGCCTGTACG
AGACACGGATCGACCTGTCTCAGCTGGGAGGCGACAAAAGGCCGGCGGCCACGAAAAAGGCCGGCCAGGC
AAAAAAGAAAAAGGGATCCGGCGCAACAAACTTCTCTCTGCTGAAACAAGCCGGAGATGTCGAAGAGAAT
CCTGGACCGATGGCCAAGCCTTTGTCTCAAGAAGAATCCACCCTCATTGAAAGAGCAACGGCTACAATCA
ACAGCATCCCCATCTCTGAAGACTACAGCGTCGCCAGCGCAGCTCTCTCTAGCGACGGCCGCATCTTCAC
TGGTGTCAATGTATATCATTTTACTGGGGGACCTTGTGCAGAACTCGTGGTGCTGGGCACTGCTGCTGCT
GCGGCAGCTGGCAACCTGACTTGTATCGTCGCGATCGGAAATGAGAACAGGGGCATCTTGAGCCCCTGCG
GACGGTGCCGACAGGTGCTTCTCGATCTGCATCCTGGGATCAAAGCCATAGTGAAGGACAGTGATGGACA
GCCGACGGCAGTTGGGATTCGTGAATTGCTGCCCTCTGGTTATGTGTGGGAGGGCTAAG
